>Addgene plasmid #176016 | mCherry | addgene full sequence | sequence record 346606 | Addgene NGS Result
CGCCATTCTGCCTGGGGACGTCGGAGCAAGCTTGATTTAGGTGACACTATAGAATACAAGCTACTTGTTC
TTTTTGCAGGATCCCATCGATTCGAATTCAAGGATCAACAAGTTTGTACAAAAAAGCAGGCTCCACCATG
GTGAGCAAGGGCGAGGAGGACAACATGGCCATCATCAAGGAGTTCATGCGCTTCAAGGTGCACATGGAGG
GCTCCGTGAACGGCCACGAGTTCGAGATCGAGGGCGAGGGCGAGGGCCGCCCCTACGAGGGCACCCAGAC
CGCCAAGCTGAAGGTGACCAAGGGCGGCCCCCTGCCCTTCGCCTGGGACATCCTGTCCCCTCAGTTCATG
TACGGCTCCAAGGCCTACGTGAAGCACCCCGCCGACATCCCCGACTACTTGAAGCTGTCCTTCCCCGAGG
GCTTCAAGTGGGAGCGCGTGATGAACTTCGAGGACGGCGGCGTGGTGACCGTGACCCAGGACTCCTCCCT
GCAGGACGGCGAGTTCATCTACAAGGTGAAGCTGCGCGGCACCAACTTCCCCTCCGACGGCCCCGTAATG
CAGAAGAAGACCATGGGCTGGGAGGCCTCCTCCGAGCGGATGTACCCCGAGGACGGCGCCCTGAAGGGCG
AGATCAAGCAGAGGCTGAAGCTGAAGGACGGCGGCCACTACGACGCCGAGGTCAAGACCACCTACAAGGC
CAAGAAGCCCGTGCAGCTGCCCGGCGCCTACAACGTCAACATCAAGCTGGACATCACCTCCCACAACGAG
GACTACACCATCGTGGAACAGTACGAGCGCGCCGAGGGCCGCCACTCCACCGGCGGCATGGACGAGCTGT
ACAAGTAAGACCCAGCTTTCTTGTACAAAGTGGGGGATCCAGACATGATAAGATACATTGATGAGTTTGG
ACAAACCACAACTAGAATGCAGTGAAAAAAATGCTTTATTTGTGAAATTTGTGATGCTATTGCTTTATTT
GTAACCATTATAAGCTGCAATAAACAAGTTAACAACAACAATTGCATTCATTTTATGTTTCAGGTTCAGG
GGGAGGTGTGGGAGGTTTTTTCCAACTTTATTATACATAGTTGCACTCGAGCCTCTAGAACTATAGTGAG
TCGTATTACGTAGATCCAGACATGATAAGATACATTGATGAGTTTGGACAAACCACAACTAGAATGCAGT
GAAAAAAATGCTTTATTTGTGAAATTTGTGATGCTATTGCTTTATTTGTAACCATTATAAGCTGCAATAA
ACAAGTTAACAACAACAATTGCATTCATTTTATGTTTCAGGTTCAGGGGGAGGTGTGGGAGGTTTTTTAA
TTCGCGGCCGCGGCGCCAATGCATTGGGCCCGGTACCCAGCTTTTGTTCCCTTTAGTGAGGGTTAATTGC
GCGCTTGGCGTAATCATGGTCATAGCTGTTTCCTGTGTGAAATTGTTATCCGCTCACAATTCCACACAAC
ATACGAGCCGGGAGCATAAAGTGTAAAGCCTGGGGTGCCTAATGAGTGAGCTAACTCACATTAATTGCGT
TGCGCTCACTGCCCGCTTTCCAGTCGGGAAACCTGTCGTGCCAGCTGCATTAATGAATCGGCCAACGCGC
GGGGAGAGGCGGTTTGCGTATTGGGCGCTCTTCCGCTTCCTCGCTCACTGACTCGCTGCGCTCGGTCGTT
CGGCTGCGGCGAGCGGTATCAGCTCACTCAAAGGCGGTAATACGGTTATCCACAGAATCAGGGGATAACG
CAGGAAAGAACATGTGAGCAAAAGGCCAGCAAAAGGCCAGGAACCGTAAAAAGGCCGCGTTGCTGGCGTT
TTTCCATAGGCTCCGCCCCCCTGACGAGCATCACAAAAATCGACGCTCAAGTCAGAGGTGGCGAAACCCG
ACAGGACTATAAAGATACCAGGCGTTTCCCCCTGGAAGCTCCCTCGTGCGCTCTCCTGTTCCGACCCTGC
CGCTTACCGGATACCTGTCCGCCTTTCTCCCTTCGGGAAGCGTGGCGCTTTCTCATAGCTCACGCTGTAG
GTATCTCAGTTCGGTGTAGGTCGTTCGCTCCAAGCTGGGCTGTGTGCACGAACCCCCCGTTCAGCCCGAC
CGCTGCGCCTTATCCGGTAACTATCGTCTTGAGTCCAACCCGGTAAGACACGACTTATCGCCACTGGCAG
CAGCCACTGGTAACAGGATTAGCAGAGCGAGGTATGTAGGCGGTGCTACAGAGTTCTTGAAGTGGTGGCC
TAACTACGGCTACACTAGAAGAACAGTATTTGGTATCTGCGCTCTGCTGAAGCCAGTTACCTTCGGAAAA
AGAGTTGGTAGCTCTTGATCCGGCAAACAAACCACCGCTGGTAGCGGTGGTTTTTTTGTTTGCAAGCAGC
AGATTACGCGCAGAAAAAAAGGATCTCAAGAAGATCCTTTGATCTTTTCTACGGGGTCTGACGCTCAGTG
GAACGAAAACTCACGTTAAGGGATTTTGGTCATGAGATTATCAAAAAGGATCTTCACCTAGATCCTTTTA
AATTAAAAATGAAGTTTTAAATCAATCTAAAGTATATATGAGTAAACTTGGTCTGACAGTTACCAATGCT
TAATCAGTGAGGCACCTATCTCAGCGATCTGTCTATTTCGTTCATCCATAGTTGCCTGACTCCCCGTCGT
GTAGATAACTACGATACGGGAGGGCTTACCATCTGGCCCCAGTGCTGCAATGATACCGCGAGACCCACGC
TCACCGGCTCCAGATTTATCAGCAATAAACCAGCCAGCCGGAAGGGCCGAGCGCAGAAGTGGTCCTGCAA
CTTTATCCGCCTCCATCCAGTCTATTAATTGTTGCCGGGAAGCTAGAGTAAGTAGTTCGCCAGTTAATAG
TTTGCGCAACGTTGTTGCCATTGCTACAGGCATCGTGGTGTCACGCTCGTCGTTTGGTATGGCTTCATTC
AGCTCCGGTTCCCAACGATCAAGGCGAGTTACATGATCCCCCATGTTGTGCAAAAAAGCGGTTAGCTCCT
TCGGTCCTCCGATCGTTGTCAGAAGTAAGTTGGCCGCAGTGTTATCACTCATGGTTATGGCAGCACTGCA
TAATTCTCTTACTGTCATGCCATCCGTAAGATGCTTTTCTGTGACTGGTGAGTACTCAACCAAGTCATTC
TGAGAATAGTGTATGCGGCGACCGAGTTGCTCTTGCCCGGCGTCAATACGGGATAATACCGCGCCACATA
GCAGAACTTTAAAAGTGCTCATCATTGGAAAACGTTCTTCGGGGCGAAAACTCTCAAGGATCTTACCGCT
GTTGAGATCCAGTTCGATGTAACCCACTCGTGCACCCAACTGATCTTCAGCATCTTTTACTTTCACCAGC
GTTTCTGGGTGAGCAAAAACAGGAAGGCAAAATGCCGCAAAAAAGGGAATAAGGGCGACACGGAAATGTT
GAATACTCATACTCTTCCTTTTTCAATATTATTGAAGCATTTATCAGGGTTATTGTCTCATGAGCGGATA
CATATTTGAATGTATTTAGAAAAATAAACAAATAGGGGTTCCGCGCACATTTCCCCGAAAAGTGCCACCT
AAATTGTAAGCGTTAATATTTTGTTAAAATTCGCGTTAAATTTTTGTTAAATCAGCTCATTTTTTAACCA
ATAGGCCGAAATCGGCAAAATCCCTTATAAATCAAAAGAATAGACCGAGATAGGGT
[37 nt withheld, positions 3697-3733]
AAAGAACGTGGACTCCAACGTCAAAGG
[49 nt withheld, positions 3761-3809]
T
[91 nt withheld, positions 3811-3901]
G
[124 nt withheld, positions 3903-4026]
CCCATTCGCCATTCAGGCTGCGCAACTGTTGGGAAGGGCGATCGGTGCGGGCCTCTTCGCTATTACGCCA
GTCGACCGCCAATTCAATATGGCGTATATGGACTCATGCCAATTCAATATGGTGGATCTGGACCTGTGCC
AATTCAATATGGCGTATATGGACTCGTGCCAATTCAATATGGTGGATCTGGACCCCAGCCAATTCAATAT
GGCGGACTTGGCACCATGCCAATTCAATATGGCGGACCTGGCACTGTGCCAACTGGGGAGGGGTCTACTT
GGCACGGTGCCAAGTTTGAGGAGGGGTCTTGGCCCTGTGCCAAGTCCGCCATATTGAATTGGCATGGTGC
CAATAATGGCGGCCATATTGGCTATATGCCAGGATCAATATATAGGCAATATCCAATATGGCCCTATGCC
AATATGGCTATTGGCCAGGTTCAATACTATGTATTGGCCCTATGCCATATAGTATTCCATATATGGGTTT
TCCTATTGACGTAGATAGCCCCTCCCAATGGGCGGTCCCATATACCATATATGGGGCTTCCTAATACCGC
CCATAGCCACTCCCCCATTGACGTCAATGGTCTCTATATATGGTCTTTCCTATTGACGTCATATGGGCGG
TCCTATTGACGTATATGGCGCCTCCCCCATTGACGTCAATTACGGTAAATGGCCCGCCTGGCTCAATGCC
CATTGACGTCAATAGGACCACCCACCATTGACGTCAATGGGATGGCTCATTGCCCATTCATATCCGTTCT
CACGCCCCCTATTGACGTCAATGACGGTAAATGGCCCACTTGGCAGTACATCAATATCTATTAATAGTAA
CTTGGCAAGTACATTACTATTGGAAGTACGCCAGGGTACATTGGCAGTACTCCCATTGACGTCAATGGCG
GTAAATGGCCCGCGATGGCTGCCAAGTACATCCCCATTGACGTCAATGGGGAGGGGCAATGACGCAAATG
GGCGTTCCATTGACGTAAATGGGCGGTAGGCGTGCCTAATGGGAGGTCTATATAAGCAATGCTCGTTTAG
GGAAC
Features (pLannotate 1.2.2; 19 found; start..end, strand, type, name):
     35..53      +  promoter       SP6 promoter: promoter for bacteriophage SP6 RNA polymerase
    108..132     +  protein_bind   attB1: mutant version of attB; recombination site for the Gateway® BP reaction BP Clonase™
    138..845     +  CDS            mCherry: mCherry is a basic (constitutively fluorescent) red fluorescent protein published in 2004, derived from Discosoma sp.. It is reported to be a very rapidly-maturing monomer with low acid sensitivity.
    853..873     -  protein_bind   attB2: mutant version of attB; core recombination site for the Gateway® BP reaction BP Clonase™
    876..1010    -  polyA_signal   SV40 poly(A) signal: SV40 polyadenylation signal
   1073..1093    -  protein_bind   attB3: mutant version of attB; core recombination site for the Gateway® BP reaction BP Clonase™
   1111..1128    -  promoter       T7 promoter (fragment): promoter for bacteriophage T7 RNA polymerase
   1133..1267    -  polyA_signal   SV40 poly(A) signal: SV40 polyadenylation signal
   1380..1398    -  promoter       T3 promoter: promoter for bacteriophage T3 RNA polymerase
   1443..1459    -  protein_bind   lac operator: The lac repressor binds to the lac operator to inhibit transcription in E. coli. This inhibition can be relieved by adding lactose or isopropyl-β-D-thiogalactopyranoside (IPTG). lac repressor encoded by lacI
   1467..1497    -  promoter       lac promoter: promoter for the E. coli lac operon
   1512..1533    -  protein_bind   CAP binding site: CAP binding activates transcription in the presence of cAMP. E. coli catabolite activator protein
   1546..1638    -  CDS            lacI (fragment): lac repressor; lacI; The lac repressor binds to the lac operator to inhibit transcription in E. coli. This inhibition can be relieved by adding lactose or isopropyl-β-D-thiogalactopyranoside (IPTG).
   1821..2409    -  rep_origin     ori: high-copy-number ColE1/pMB1/pBR322/pUC origin of replication
   2580..3440    -  CDS            AmpR: β-lactamase; bla; confers resistance to ampicillin, carbenicillin, and related antibiotics
   3441..3545    -  promoter       AmpR promoter: bla
   3598..4026    -  rep_origin     f1 ori (sequence partly withheld): f1 bacteriophage origin of replication; arrow indicates direction of (+) strand synthesis
   4031..4097    -  CDS            lacZα (fragment): LacZα fragment of β-galactosidase; lacZ fragment
   4104..5081    +  promoter       CMV IE94 promoter: enhancer/promoter region of simian cytomegalovirus major immediate early transcription unit IE94
