[The description below was written by a language model from this plasmid's Addgene catalogue record and pLannotate feature annotations shown in this document.]
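Description:
mCherry is a 5,081-nt mammalian expression plasmid built on the pCSDEST2 Gateway destination backbone, a pCS2-type vector. It is maintained in E. coli as a high-copy plasmid through a ColE1/pUC-type origin and selected with ampicillin via the β-lactamase gene and its native promoter. An f1 bacteriophage origin is also present, along with backbone remnants of the lac region (a lacZα fragment, lac promoter and operator, CAP binding site and a short lacI fragment) that play no evident role in the construct's function.

The payload is the coding sequence of mCherry, a rapidly maturing monomeric red fluorescent protein derived from Discosoma sp., with no fusion partner or tag annotated. It sits downstream of the simian cytomegalovirus IE94 enhancer/promoter, which reads across the plasmid's numbering origin into the insert and provides strong constitutive transcription in vertebrate cells. An SP6 promoter lies between the CMV element and the insert, which in principle allows in vitro synthesis of sense RNA. The open reading frame is flanked by attB1 and attB2 sites, and an attB3 site follows after an SV40 polyadenylation signal, which is consistent with assembly by multi-fragment Gateway recombination that brought in a separate poly(A) module. A second SV40 poly(A) signal from the backbone lies further downstream, together with T7 (partial) and T3 promoters oriented back toward the insert.

According to the record, the plasmid is intended for mammalian expression of free mCherry. An untagged fluorescent protein of this kind generally serves as a red transfection marker or as a control alongside mCherry fusion constructs, although the record does not specify such a use.
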