Addgene plasmid #176016: mCherry
Purpose: Mammalian expression of mCherry. Parton lab clone DFQ
Depositing lab: Rob Parton. Publication: Cavin4 interacts with Bin1 to promote T-tubule formation and stability in developing skeletal muscle. Lo HP, Lim YW, Xiong Z, Martel N, Ferguson C, Ariotti N, Giacomotto J, Rae J, Floetenmeyer M, Moradi SV, Gao Y, Tillu VA, Xia D, Wang H, Rahnama S, Nixon SJ, Bastiani M, Day RD, Smith KA, Palpant NJ, Johnston WA, Alexandrov K, Collins BM, Hall TE, Parton RG. J Cell Biol. 2021 Dec 6;220(12). pii: 212693. doi: 10.1083/jcb.201905065. Epub 2021 Oct 11. PubMed 34633413.
Backbone
  Vector backbone: pCSDEST2 (Addgene 22424)
  Vector type: Mammalian Expression
Growth in bacteria
  Bacterial resistance: Ampicillin, 100 μg/mL
  Growth temperature: 37°C
  Growth strain: DH5alpha
  Copy number: High Copy
Gene/Insert
  Gene/Insert name: mCherry
  Species: Synthetic
Terms and licenses: Academic/Nonprofit Terms; Industry Terms: Not Available to Industry
How to cite: mCherry was a gift from Rob Parton (Addgene plasmid # 176016 ; http://n2t.net/addgene:176016 ; RRID:Addgene_176016)
